Addgene plasmid #208350: pLenti-sgStuffer-mCherry-Puro
Purpose: (Empty Backbone) Lentivirus sgRNA backbone with mCherry and PuroR. Compatible with golden gate cloning (Esp3i/BsmBI)
Depositing lab: Peter S Nelson. Depositing organization: Fred Hutchinson Cancer Center. Publication: Molecular consequences of acute versus chronic CDK12 loss in prostate carcinoma nominates distinct therapeutic strategies. Frank S, Persse T, Coleman I, Bankhead III A, Li D, De-Sarkar N, Wilson D, Rudoy D, Vashisth M, Galipeau P, Yang M, Hanratty B, Dumpit R, Morrissey C, Corey E, Montgomery RB, Haffner MC, Pritchard CC, Vasioukhin V, Ha G, Nelson PS. eLife 2025 10.7554/eLife.100081.2.
Backbone
  Vector backbone: lentiCRISPR v2
  Backbone size (bp): 7615
  Modifications to backbone: Cas9 and BlastR were excised and mCherry was added via a combination of restriction and assembly cloning using lentiCRISPRv2 (Addgene 52961) as the starting backbone.
  Vector type: Lentiviral, CRISPR
  Promoter: hU6
Growth in bacteria
  Bacterial resistance: Ampicillin, 100 μg/mL
  Growth temperature: 37°C
  Growth strain: NEB Stable
  Copy number: Unknown
Gene/Insert
  Cloning method: Restriction Enzyme
  Sequencing primers: 5′ gagggcctatttcccatgatt
Terms and licenses: Academic/Nonprofit Terms; Industry Terms: Not Available to Industry
Depositor comments: Construct was cloned by Mr. Phillip D. Corrin and Dr. Michael D. Nyquist. 4.7kb LTR-to-LTR with sgRNA inserted.
How to cite: pLenti-sgStuffer-mCherry-Puro was a gift from Peter S Nelson (Addgene plasmid # 208350 ; http://n2t.net/addgene:208350 ; RRID:Addgene_208350)
