[The description below was written by a language model from this plasmid's Addgene catalogue record and pLannotate feature annotations shown in this document.]
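Description:
pLenti-sgStuffer-mCherry-Puro is an empty lentiviral sgRNA backbone derived from lentiCRISPR v2, from which the Cas9 and resistance cassette were removed and mCherry was added. It therefore delivers only a guide RNA plus markers and is meant for cells that receive Cas9 from another source. In bacteria it is maintained through a high-copy ColE1/pUC-type origin and selected with ampicillin via the β-lactamase gene. The catalogue lists a backbone size of 7,615 bp, whereas the sequenced record is 9,510 nt. The difference is roughly the length of the stuffer, though the record does not explain it.

The viral portion has a third-generation, self-inactivating layout. A CMV enhancer/promoter joined to a truncated HIV-1 5' LTR drives genomic RNA production in packaging cells. It is followed by the Ψ packaging signal with a gag fragment, the Rev response element, the cPPT/CTS, and a ΔU3 3' LTR, with a bGH polyadenylation signal downstream.

Between the LTRs, the human U6 Pol III promoter precedes a stuffer of nearly 1.9 kb, part of which the annotation matches to a bacterial deoC-like sequence, and then the S. pyogenes Cas9 guide RNA scaffold. The stuffer is released with Esp3I/BsmBI so that a spacer can be inserted by Golden Gate cloning, placing it directly between U6 and the scaffold.

A second cassette uses the EF-1α core promoter to express mCherry and then puromycin N-acetyltransferase. The short gap between the two coding regions suggests a linking element, but none is annotated. A WPRE follows to enhance expression. Transduced cells can thus be tracked or sorted by red fluorescence and selected with puromycin. The depositor notes about 4.7 kb from LTR to LTR once a guide is inserted. The associated publication concerns CDK12 loss in prostate carcinoma.
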