Features (pLannotate 1.2.2; 24 found; start..end, strand, type, name):
    217..397     +  LTR            5' LTR (truncated): truncated 5' long terminal repeat (LTR) from HIV-1
    444..569     +  misc_feature   HIV-1 Ψ: packaging signal of human immunodeficiency virus type 1
    553..916     +  CDS            HIV-1 gag (fragment): gag protein from human immunodeficiency virus 1; gag
   1062..1295    +  misc_feature   RRE: The Rev response element (RRE) of HIV-1 allows for Rev-dependent mRNA export from the nucleus to the cytoplasm.
   1672..1772    +  CDS            Rev (fragment): human immunodeficiency virus 1 (HIV-1) Rev protein; rev; enhances nuclear export of unspliced and incompletely spliced viral mRNAs
   1822..1939    +  misc_feature   cPPT/CTS: central polypurine tract and central termination sequence of HIV-1
   1990..2230    +  promoter       U6 promoter: RNA polymerase III promoter for human U6 snRNA
   2416..3075    -  CDS            deoC1: DEOC1_STAAN - Also known as dra. Experimental evidence at protein level: Swiss-Prot protein existence level 1. Catalyzes a reversible aldol reaction between acetaldehyde and D-glyceraldehyde 3-phosphate to generate 2-deoxy-D-ribose 5- phosphate. From Staphylococcus aureus (strain N315).
   4120..4195    +  misc_RNA       gRNA scaffold: guide RNA scaffold for the Streptococcus pyogenes CRISPR/Cas9 system
   4213..4231    +  CDS            small t antigen (fragment): SV40 (simian virus 40) small t antigen
   4257..4468    +  promoter       EF-1α core promoter: core promoter for human elongation factor EF-1α
   4489..5196    +  CDS            mCherry: mCherry is a basic (constitutively fluorescent) red fluorescent protein published in 2004, derived from Discosoma sp.. It is reported to be a very rapidly-maturing monomer with low acid sensitivity.
   5271..5868    +  CDS            PuroR (fragment): puromycin N-acetyltransferase; pac from Streptomyces; confers resistance to puromycin
   5884..6472    +  misc_feature   WPRE: woodchuck hepatitis virus posttranscriptional regulatory element
   6523..6542    +  misc_feature   cPPT/CTS (fragment): central polypurine tract and central termination sequence of HIV-1
   6544..6777    +  LTR            3' LTR (ΔU3): self-inactivating 3' long terminal repeat (LTR) from HIV-1
   6809..7033    +  polyA_signal   bGH poly(A) signal: bovine growth hormone polyadenylation signal
   7037..7058    +  promoter       SV40 promoter (fragment): SV40 enhancer and early promoter
   7140..7728    -  rep_origin     ori: high-copy-number ColE1/pMB1/pBR322/pUC origin of replication
   7899..8759    -  CDS            AmpR: β-lactamase; bla; confers resistance to ampicillin, carbenicillin, and related antibiotics
   8760..8864    -  promoter       AmpR promoter: bla
   8923..8975    -  misc_feature   bom (fragment): basis of mobility region from pBR322
   9130..9509    +  enhancer       CMV enhancer: human cytomegalovirus immediate early enhancer
   9510..199     +  promoter       CMV promoter (across the origin): human cytomegalovirus (CMV) immediate early promoter
>Addgene plasmid #208350 | pLenti-sgStuffer-mCherry-Puro | addgene full sequence | sequence record 416754 | Addgene NGS Result
TGATGCGGTTTTGGCAGTACATCAATGGGCGTGGATAGCGGTTTGACTCACGGGGATTTCCAAGTCTCCA
CCCCATTGACGTCAATGGGAGTTTGTTTTGGCACCAAAATCAACGGGACTTTCCAAAATGTCGTAACAAC
TCCGCCCCATTGACGCAAATGGGCGGTAGGCGTGTACGGTGGGAGGTCTATATAAGCAGCGCGTTTTGCC
TGTACTGGGTCTCTCTGGTTAGACCAGATCTGAGCCTGGGAGCTCTCTGGCTAACTAGGGAACCCACTGC
TTAAGCCTCAATAAAGCTTGCCTTGAGTGCTTCAAGTAGTGTGTGCCCGTCTGTTGTGTGACTCTGGTAA
CTAGAGATCCCTCAGACCCTTTTAGTCAGTGTGGAAAATCTCTAGCAGTGGCGCCCGAACAGGGACTTGA
AAGCGAAAGGGAAACCAGAGGAGCTCTCTCGACGCAGGACTCGGCTTGCTGAAGCGCGCACGGCAAGAGG
CGAGGGGCGGCGACTGGTGAGTACGCCAAAAATTTTGACTAGCGGAGGCTAGAAGGAGAGAGATGGGTGC
GAGAGCGTCAGTATTAAGCGGGGGAGAATTAGATCGCGATGGGAAAAAATTCGGTTAAGGCCAGGGGGAA
AGAAAAAATATAAATTAAAACATATAGTATGGGCAAGCAGGGAGCTAGAACGATTCGCAGTTAATCCTGG
CCTGTTAGAAACATCAGAAGGCTGTAGACAAATACTGGGACAGCTACAACCATCCCTTCAGACAGGATCA
GAAGAACTTAGATCATTATATAATACAGTAGCAACCCTCTATTGTGTGCATCAAAGGATAGAGATAAAAG
ACACCAAGGAAGCTTTAGACAAGATAGAGGAAGAGCAAAACAAAAGTAAGACCACCGCACAGCAAGCGGC
CGCTGATCTTCAGACCTGGAGGAGGAGATATGAGGGACAATTGGAGAAGTGAATTATATAAATATAAAGT
AGTAAAAATTGAACCATTAGGAGTAGCACCCACCAAGGCAAAGAGAAGAGTGGTGCAGAGAGAAAAAAGA
GCAGTGGGAATAGGAGCTTTGTTCCTTGGGTTCTTGGGAGCAGCAGGAAGCACTATGGGCGCAGCGTCAA
TGACGCTGACGGTACAGGCCAGACAATTATTGTCTGGTATAGTGCAGCAGCAGAACAATTTGCTGAGGGC
TATTGAGGCGCAACAGCATCTGTTGCAACTCACAGTCTGGGGCATCAAGCAGCTCCAGGCAAGAATCCTG
GCTGTGGAAAGATACCTAAAGGATCAACAGCTCCTGGGGATTTGGGGTTGCTCTGGAAAACTCATTTGCA
CCACTGCTGTGCCTTGGAATGCTAGTTGGAGTAATAAATCTCTGGAACAGATTTGGAATCACACGACCTG
GATGGAGTGGGACAGAGAAATTAACAATTACACAAGCTTAATACACTCCTTAATTGAAGAATCGCAAAAC
CAGCAAGAAAAGAATGAACAAGAATTATTGGAATTAGATAAATGGGCAAGTTTGTGGAATTGGTTTAACA
TAACAAATTGGCTGTGGTATATAAAATTATTCATAATGATAGTAGGAGGCTTGGTAGGTTTAAGAATAGT
TTTTGCTGTACTTTCTATAGTGAATAGAGTTAGGCAGGGATATTCACCATTATCGTTTCAGACCCACCTC
CCAACCCCGAGGGGACCCGACAGGCCCGAAGGAATAGAAGAAGAAGGTGGAGAGAGAGACAGAGACAGAT
CCATTCGATTAGTGAACGGATCGGCACTGCGTGCGCCAATTCTGCAGACAAATGGCAGTATTCATCCACA
ATTTTAAAAGAAAAGGGGGGATTGGGGGGTACAGTGCAGGGGAAAGAATAGTAGACATAATAGCAACAGA
CATACAAACTAAAGAATTACAAAAACAAATTACAAAAATTCAAAATTTTCGGGTTTATTACAGGGACAGC
AGAGATCCAGTTTGGTTAATTAAGGTACCGAGGGCCTATTTCCCATGATTCCTTCATATTTGCATATACG
ATACAAGGCTGTTAGAGAGATAATTAGAATTAATTTGACTGTAAACACAAAGATATTAGTACAAAATACG
TGACGTAGAAAGTAATAATTTCTTGGGTAGTTTGCAGTTTTAAAATTATGTTTTAAAATGGACTATCATA
TGCTTACCGTAACTTGAAAGTATTTCGATTTCTTGGCTTTATATATCTTGTGGAAAGGACGAAACACCGG
AGACGGTTGTAAATGAGCACACAAAATACACATGCTAAAATATTATATTCTATGACCTTTATAAAATCAA
CCAAAATCTTCTTTTTAATAACTTTAGTATCAATAATTAGAATTTTTATGTTCCTTTTTGCAAACTTTTA
ATAAAAATGAGCAAAATAAAAAAACGCTAGTTTTAGTAACTCGCGTTGTTTTCTTCACCTTTAATAATAG
CTACTCCACCACTTGTTCCTAAGCGGTCAGCTCCTGCTTCAATCATTTTTTGAGCATCTTCAAATGTTCT
AACTCCACCAGCTGCTTTAACTAAAGCATTGTCTTTAACAACTGACTTCATTAGTTTAACATCTTCAAAT
GTTGCACCTGATTTTGAAAATCCTGTTGATGTTTTAACAAATTCTAATCCAGCTTCAACAGCTATTTCAC
AAGCTTTCATGATTTCTTCTTTTGTTAATAAACAATTTTCCATAATACATTTAACAACATGTGATCCAGC
TGCTTTTTTTACAGCTTTCATGTCTTCTAAAACTAATTCATAATTTTTGTCTTTTAATGCACCAATATTT
AATACCATATCAATTTCTGTTGCACCATCTTTAATTGCTTCAGAAACTTCGAATGCTTTTGTAGCTGTTG
TGCATGCACCTAGAGGAAAACCTACAACATTTGTTATTCCTACATTTGTGCCTTTTAATAATTCTTTACA
ATAGCTTGTTCAATATGAATTAACACAAACTGTTGCAAAATCAAATTCAATTGCTTCATCACATAATTGT
TTAATTTCAGCTTTCGTAGCATCTTGTTTTAATAATGTGTGATCTATATATTTGTTTAGTTTCATTTTTT
CTCCTATATATTCATTTTTAATTTTAATTCTTTAATAATTTCGTCTACTTTAACTTTAGCGTTTTGAACA
GATTCACCAACACCTATAAAATAAATTTTTAGTTTAGGTTCAGTTCCACTTGGGCGAACAGCAAATCATG
ACTTATCTTCTAAATAAAATTTTAGTAAGTCTTGTCCTGGCATATTATACATTCCATCGATGTAGTCTTC
AACATTAACAACTTTAAGTCCAGCAATTTGAGTTAAGGGTGTTGCTCTCAATGATTTCATTAATGGTTCA
ATTTTTAATTTCTTTTCTTCTGGTTTAAAATTCAAGTTTAAAGTGAAAGTGTAATATGCACCCATTTCTT
TAAATAAATCTTCTAAATAGTCTACTAATGTTTTATTTTGTTTTTTATAAAATCAAGCAGCCTCTGCTAT
TAATATAGAAGCTTGTATTCCATCTTTATCTCTAGCTGAGTCATCAATTACATATCCATAACTTTCTTCA
TAAGCAAAAACAAAATTTAATCCGTTATCTTCTTCTTTAGCAATTTCTCTACCCATTCATTTAAATCCAG
TTAAAGTTTTTACAATATTAACTCCATATTTTTCATGAGCGATTCTATCACCCAAATCACTTGTTACAAA
ACTTGAATATAGAGCCGGATTTTTTGGAATGCTATTTAAGCGTTTTAGATTTGATAATTTTCAATCAATT
AAAATTGGTCCTGTTTGATTTCCATCTAATCTTACAAAATGACCATCATGTTTTATTGCCATTCCAAATC
TGTCAGCATCTGGGTCATTCATAATAATAATATCTGCATCATGTTTAATACCATATTCAAGCGGTATTTT
TCATGCAGGATCAAATTCTGGATTTGGATTTACAACATTTTTAAATGTTTCATCTTCAAATGCATGCTCT
TCAACCTCAATAACGTTATATCCTGATTCACGTAATATTTTTGGGGTAAATTTAGTTCCTGTTCCATTAA
CTGCGCTAAAAATAATTTTTAAATCTTTTTTAGCTTCTTGCTCTTTTTTGTACGTCTCTGTTTTAGAGCT
AGAAATAGCAAGTTAAAATAAGGCTAGTCCGTTATCAACTTGAAAAAGTGGCACCGAGTCGGTGCTTTTT
TGAATTCGCTAGCTAGGTCTTGAAAGGAGTGGGAATTGGCTCCGGTGCCCGTCAGTGGGCAGAGCGCACA
TCGCCCACAGTCCCCGAGAAGTTGGGGGGAGGGGTCGGCAATTGATCCGGTGCCTAGAGAAGGTGGCGCG
GGGTAAACTGGGAAAGTGATGTCGTGTACTGGCTCCGCCTTTTTCCCGAGGGTGGGGGAGAACCGTATAT
AAGTGCAGTAGTCGCCGTGAACGTTCTTTTTCGCAACGGGTTTGCCGCCAGAACACAGGACCGGTTCTAG
AGCCCACCATGGTGAGCAAGGGCGAGGAGGATAACATGGCCATCATCAAGGAGTTCATGCGCTTCAAGGT
GCACATGGAGGGCTCCGTGAACGGCCACGAGTTCGAGATCGAGGGCGAGGGCGAGGGCCGCCCCTACGAG
GGCACCCAGACCGCCAAGCTGAAGGTGACCAAGGGTGGCCCCCTGCCCTTCGCCTGGGACATCCTGTCCC
CTCAGTTCATGTACGGCTCCAAGGCCTACGTGAAGCACCCCGCCGACATCCCCGACTACTTGAAGCTGTC
CTTCCCCGAGGGCTTCAAGTGGGAGCGCGTGATGAACTTCGAGGACGGCGGCGTGGTGACCGTGACCCAG
GACTCCTCCCTGCAGGACGGCGAGTTCATCTACAAGGTGAAGCTGCGCGGCACCAACTTCCCCTCCGACG
GCCCCGTAATGCAGAAGAAGACCATGGGCTGGGAGGCCTCCTCCGAGCGGATGTACCCCGAGGACGGCGC
CCTGAAGGGCGAGATCAAGCAGAGGCTGAAGCTGAAGGACGGCGGCCACTACGACGCTGAGGTCAAGACC
ACCTACAAGGCCAAGAAGCCCGTGCAGCTGCCCGGCGCCTACAACGTCAACATCAAGTTGGACATCACCT
CCCACAACGAGGACTACACCATCGTGGAACAGTACGAACGCGCCGAGGGCCGCCACTCCACCGGCGGCAT
GGACGAGCTGTACAAGTCTAGAAAGGGATCCGGCGCAACAAACTTCTCTCTGCTGAAACAAGCCGGAGAT
GTCGAAGAGAATCCTGGACCGACCGAGTACAAGCCCACGGTGCGCCTCGCCACCCGCGACGACGTCCCCA
GGGCCGTACGCACCCTCGCCGCCGCGTTCGCCGACTACCCCGCCACGCGCCACACCGTCGATCCGGACCG
CCACATCGAGCGGGTCACCGAGCTGCAAGAACTCTTCCTCACGCGCGTCGGGCTCGACATCGGCAAGGTG
TGGGTCGCGGACGACGGCGCCGCGGTGGCGGTCTGGACCACGCCGGAGAGCGTCGAAGCGGGGGCGGTGT
TCGCCGAGATCGGCCCGCGCATGGCCGAGTTGAGCGGTTCCCGGCTGGCCGCGCAGCAACAGATGGAAGG
CCTCCTGGCGCCGCACCGGCCCAAGGAGCCCGCGTGGTTCCTGGCCACCGTCGGAGTCTCGCCCGACCAC
CAGGGCAAGGGTCTGGGCAGCGCCGTCGTGCTCCCCGGAGTGGAGGCGGCCGAGCGCGCCGGGGTGCCCG
CCTTCCTGGAGACCTCCGCGCCCCGCAACCTCCCCTTCTACGAGCGGCTCGGCTTCACCGTCACCGCCGA
CGTCGAGGTGCCCGAAGGACCGCGCACCTGGTGCATGACCCGCAAGCCCGGTGCCTGAACGCGTTAAGTC
GACAATCAACCTCTGGATTACAAAATTTGTGAAAGATTGACTGGTATTCTTAACTATGTTGCTCCTTTTA
CGCTATGTGGATACGCTGCTTTAATGCCTTTGTATCATGCTATTGCTTCCCGTATGGCTTTCATTTTCTC
CTCCTTGTATAAATCCTGGTTGCTGTCTCTTTATGAGGAGTTGTGGCCCGTTGTCAGGCAACGTGGCGTG
GTGTGCACTGTGTTTGCTGACGCAACCCCCACTGGTTGGGGCATTGCCACCACCTGTCAGCTCCTTTCCG
GGACTTTCGCTTTCCCCCTCCCTATTGCCACGGCGGAACTCATCGCCGCCTGCCTTGCCCGCTGCTGGAC
AGGGGCTCGGCTGTTGGGCACTGACAATTCCGTGGTGTTGTCGGGGAAATCATCGTCCTTTCCTTGGCTG
CTCGCCTGTGTTGCCACCTGGATTCTGCGCGGGACGTCCTTCTGCTACGTCCCTTCGGCCCTCAATCCAG
CGGACCTTCCTTCCCGCGGCCTGCTGCCGGCTCTGCGGCCTCTTCCGCGTCTTCGCCTTCGCCCTCAGAC
GAGTCGGATCTCCCTTTGGGCCGCCTCCCCGCGTCGACTTTAAGACCAATGACTTACAAGGCAGCTGTAG
ATCTTAGCCACTTTTTAAAAGAAAAGGGGGGACTGGAAGGGCTAATTCACTCCCAACGAAGACAAGATCT
GCTTTTTGCTTGTACTGGGTCTCTCTGGTTAGACCAGATCTGAGCCTGGGAGCTCTCTGGCTAACTAGGG
AACCCACTGCTTAAGCCTCAATAAAGCTTGCCTTGAGTGCTTCAAGTAGTGTGTGCCCGTCTGTTGTGTG
ACTCTGGTAACTAGAGATCCCTCAGACCCTTTTAGTCAGTGTGGAAAATCTCTAGCAGGGCCCGTTTAAA
CCCGCTGATCAGCCTCGACTGTGCCTTCTAGTTGCCAGCCATCTGTTGTTTGCCCCTCCCCCGTGCCTTC
CTTGACCCTGGAAGGTGCCACTCCCACTGTCCTTTCCTAATAAAATGAGGAAATTGCATCGCATTGTCTG
AGTAGGTGTCATTCTATTCTGGGGGGTGGGGTGGGGCAGGACAGCAAGGGGGAGGATTGGGAAGACAATA
GCAGGCATGCTGGGGATGCGGTGGGCTCTATGGCTTCTGAGGCGGAAAGAACCAGCTGGGGCTCTAGGGG
GTATCCCCACATGTGAGCAAAAGGCCAGCAAAAGACCAGGAACCGTAAAAAGGCCGCGTTGCTGGCGTTT
TTCCATAGGCTCCGCCCCCCTGACGAGCATCACAAAAATCGACGCTCAAGTCAGAGGTGGCGAAACCCGA
CAGGACTATAAAGATACCAGGCGTTTCCCCCTGGAAGCTCCCTCGTGCGCTCTCCTGTTCCGACCCTGCC
GCTTACCGGATACCTGTCCGCCTTTCTCCCTTCGGGAAGCGTGGCGCTTTCTCATAGCTCACGCTGTAGG
TATCTCAGTTCGGTGTAGGTCGTTCGCTCCAAGCTGGGCTGTGTGCACGAACCCCCCGTTCAGCCCGACC
GCTGCGCCTTATCCGGTAACTATCGTCTTGAGTCCAACCCGGTAAGACACGACTTATCGCCACTGGCAGC
AGCCACTGGTAACAGGATTAGCAGAGCGAGGTATGTAGGCGGTGCTACAGAGTTCTTGAAGTGGTGGCCT
AACTACGGCTACACTAGAAGAACAGTATTTGGTATCTGCGCTCTGCTGAAGCCAGTTACCTTCGGAAAAA
GAGTTGGTAGCTCTTGATCCGGCAAACAAACCACCGCTGGTAGCGGTGGTTTTTTTGTTTGCAAGCAGCA
GATTACGCGCAGAAAAAAAGGATCTCAAGAAGATCCTTTGATCTTTTCTACGGGGTCTGACGCTCAGTGG
AACGAAAACTCACGTTAAGGGATTTTGGTCATGAGATTATCAAAAAGGATCTTCACCTAGATCCTTTTAA
ATTAAAAATGAAGTTTTAAATCAATCTAAAGTATATATGAGTAAACTTGGTCTGACAGTTACCAATGCTT
AATCAGTGAGGCACCTATCTCAGCGATCTGTCTATTTCGTTCATCCATAGTTGCCTGACTCCCCGTCGTG
TAGATAACTACGATACGGGAGGGCTTACCATCTGGCCCCAGTGCTGCAATGATACCGCGAGACCCACGCT
CACCGGCTCCAGATTTATCAGCAATAAACCAGCCAGCCGGAAGGGCCGAGCGCAGAAGTGGTCCTGCAAC
TTTATCCGCCTCCATCCAGTCTATTAATTGTTGCCGGGAAGCTAGAGTAAGTAGTTCGCCAGTTAATAGT
TTGCGCAACGTTGTTGCCATTGCTACAGGCATCGTGGTGTCACGCTCGTCGTTTGGTATGGCTTCATTCA
GCTCCGGTTCCCAACGATCAAGGCGAGTTACATGATCCCCCATGTTGTGCAAAAAAGCGGTTAGCTCCTT
CGGTCCTCCGATCGTTGTCAGAAGTAAGTTGGCCGCAGTGTTATCACTCATGGTTATGGCAGCACTGCAT
AATTCTCTTACTGTCATGCCATCCGTAAGATGCTTTTCTGTGACTGGTGAGTACTCAACCAAGTCATTCT
GAGAATAGTGTATGCGGCGACCGAGTTGCTCTTGCCCGGCGTCAATACGGGATAATACCGCGCCACATAG
CAGAACTTTAAAAGTGCTCATCATTGGAAAACGTTCTTCGGGGCGAAAACTCTCAAGGATCTTACCGCTG
TTGAGATCCAGTTCGATGTAACCCACTCGTGCACCCAACTGATCTTCAGCATCTTTTACTTTCACCAGCG
TTTCTGGGTGAGCAAAAACAGGAAGGCAAAATGCCGCAAAAAAGGGAATAAGGGCGACACGGAAATGTTG
AATACTCATACTCTTCCTTTTTCAATATTATTGAAGCATTTATCAGGGTTATTGTCTCATGAGCGGATAC
ATATTTGAATGTATTTAGAAAAATAAACAAATAGGGGTTCCGCGCACATTTCCCCGAAAAGTGCCACCTG
ACGTCGACGGATCGGGAGATCTCCCGATCCCCTATGGTGCACTCTCAGTACAATCTGCTCTGATGCCGCA
TAGTTAAGCCAGTATCTGCTCCCTGCTTGTGTGTTGGAGGTCGCTGAGTAGTGCGCGAGCAAAATTTAAG
CTACAACAAGGCAAGGCTTGACCGACAATTGCATGAAGAATCTGCTTAGGGTTAGGCGTTTTGCGCTGCT
TCGCGATGTACGGGCCAGATATACGCGTTGACATTGATTATTGACTAGTTATTAATAGTAATCAATTACG
GGGTCATTAGTTCATAGCCCATATATGGAGTTCCGCGTTACATAACTTACGGTAAATGGCCCGCCTGGCT
GACCGCCCAACGACCCCCGCCCATTGACGTCAATAATGACGTATGTTCCCATAGTAACGCCAATAGGGAC
TTTCCATTGACGTCAATGGGTGGAGTATTTACGGTAAACTGCCCACTTGGCAGTACATCAAGTGTATCAT
ATGCCAAGTACGCCCCCTATTGACGTCAATGACGGTAAATGGCCCGCCTGGCATTATGCCCAGTACATGA
CCTTATGGGACTTTCCTACTTGGCAGTACATCTACGTATTAGTCATCGCTATTACCATGG
